Addgene plasmid #114076: pET-28b-T7-hAsCas12a-RR(S542R/K607R)-NLS(nucleoplasmin)-6xHis (AAS1916)
Purpose: T7 promoter bacterial expression plasmid for human codon optimized AsCas12a-RR(S542R/K607R) with C-terminal NLS and His-tag
Depositing lab: Keith Joung & Benjamin Kleinstiver. Depositing organization: Massachusetts General Hospital. Publication: Engineered CRISPR-Cas12a variants with increased activities and improved targeting ranges for gene, epigenetic and base editing. Kleinstiver BP, Sousa AA, Walton RT, Tak YE, Hsu JY, Clement K, Welch MM, Horng JE, Malagon-Lopez J, Scarfo I, Maus MV, Pinello L, Aryee MJ, Joung JK. Nat Biotechnol. 2019 Feb 11. pii: 10.1038/s41587-018-0011-0. doi: 10.1038/s41587-018-0011-0. PubMed 30742127.
Backbone
  Vector backbone: pET-28b-Cas9-His
  Backbone manufacturer: Schier Lab (Addgene plasmid # 47327)
  Vector type: Bacterial Expression
Growth in bacteria
  Bacterial resistance: Kanamycin, 50 μg/mL
  Growth temperature: 37°C
  Growth strain: DH5alpha
  Copy number: High Copy
Gene/Insert
  Gene/Insert name: human codon optimized AsCas12a-RR (S542R/K607R) with C-terminal NLS and His-tag (alt name: AAS1916)
  Species: Synthetic
  Mutation: S542R and K607R
  Tag / fusion protein: NLS(nucleoplasmin) and 6xHis (C terminal on insert)
  Cloning method: Gibson Cloning
Terms and licenses: Academic/Nonprofit Terms; Industry Terms: Not Available to Industry
How to cite: pET-28b-T7-hAsCas12a-RR(S542R/K607R)-NLS(nucleoplasmin)-6xHis (AAS1916) was a gift from Keith Joung & Benjamin Kleinstiver (Addgene plasmid # 114076 ; http://n2t.net/addgene:114076 ; RRID:Addgene_114076)
