[The description below was written by a language model from this plasmid's Addgene catalogue record and pLannotate feature annotations shown in this document.]
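Description:
pET-28b-T7-hAsCas12a-RR(S542R/K607R)-NLS(nucleoplasmin)-6xHis (AAS1916) is a 9.2 kb bacterial expression plasmid built by Gibson cloning on a pET-28b-derived backbone (pET-28b-Cas9-His). It is designed for producing a variant Cas12a (Cpf1) nuclease in E. coli. The plasmid is propagated through a ColE1/pBR322-type origin and selected with kanamycin via an aminoglycoside phosphotransferase gene. The backbone also carries the pBR322 bom region and the rop gene, an f1 phage origin, and short remnants of the tetracycline resistance gene flanking the lacI cassette. The catalogue entry lists the plasmid as high copy, although rop is normally associated with copy-number restraint.

The payload is a synthetic, human codon-optimised open reading frame for Acidaminococcus sp. BV3L6 Cas12a carrying the S542R and K607R substitutions, the "RR" variant. The associated work concerns engineered Cas12a enzymes with altered activity and broader targeting range. The coding sequence is fused at its C terminus to the bipartite nucleoplasmin nuclear localisation signal, followed by a 6xHis tag for metal-affinity purification. The annotation software labels this tag as a fragment of a 9xHis tag. Transcription is driven by a T7 promoter with an adjacent lac operator and the T7 gene 10 ribosome binding site, and it ends at the T7 terminator. The plasmid-encoded lacI repressor keeps expression off until IPTG is added, in a host that supplies T7 RNA polymerase. A short annotated match to a T7 gene 10-derived tag lies after the His tag and is probably residual vector sequence rather than part of the product. The NLS-bearing, His-tagged design suits purification of recombinant protein, for example for in vitro cleavage assays or ribonucleoprotein delivery into eukaryotic cells, though the record states only bacterial expression as the purpose.
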