Features (pLannotate 1.2.2; 20 found; start..end, strand, type, name):
      5..144     -  misc_feature   bom: basis of mobility region from pBR322
    246..437     -  CDS            rop: Rop protein, which maintains plasmids at low copy number; rop
    454..834     +  CDS            YPB1_ECOLX: Protein predicted: Swiss-Prot protein existence level 4. From Escherichia coli.
    906..1197    -  CDS            TcR (fragment): tetracycline efflux protein; tet; confers resistance to tetracycline
   1212..1233    -  protein_bind   CAP binding site: CAP binding activates transcription in the presence of cAMP. E. coli catabolite activator protein
   1246..2328    -  CDS            lacI: lac repressor; lacI; The lac repressor binds to the lac operator to inhibit transcription in E. coli. This inhibition can be relieved by adding lactose or isopropyl-β-D-thiogalactopyranoside (IPTG).
   2329..2406    -  promoter       lacI promoter: lacI
   2414..2693    -  CDS            TcR (fragment): tetracycline efflux protein; tet; confers resistance to tetracycline
   2715..2733    +  promoter       T7 promoter: promoter for bacteriophage T7 RNA polymerase
   2734..2758    +  protein_bind   lac operator: The lac repressor binds to the lac operator to inhibit transcription in E. coli. This inhibition can be relieved by adding lactose or isopropyl-β-D-thiogalactopyranoside (IPTG). lac repressor encoded by lacI
   2773..2795    +  RBS            RBS: efficient ribosome binding site from bacteriophage T7 gene 10 (Olins and Rangwala, 1989)
   2808..6725    +  CDS            AsCpf1: CRISPR-associated protein from Acidaminococcus sp. BV3L6 (Zetsche et al., 2015)
   6726..6773    +  CDS            nucleoplasmin NLS: bipartite nuclear localization signal from nucleoplasmin
   6792..6809    +  CDS            9xHis (fragment): 9xHis affinity tag
   6819..6868    +  CDS            SET1 (fragment): solubility-enhancement tag derived from T7 phage gene 10B
   6876..6923    +  terminator     T7 terminator: transcription terminator for bacteriophage T7 RNA polymerase
   6960..7388    +  rep_origin     f1 ori (sequence partly withheld): f1 bacteriophage origin of replication; arrow indicates direction of (+) strand synthesis
   7441..7498    +  promoter       AmpR promoter (fragment): bla
   7507..8322    -  CDS            KanR: aminoglycoside phosphotransferase; aph(3')-Ia; confers resistance to kanamycin in bacteria or G418 (Geneticin®) in eukaryotes
   8444..9032    +  rep_origin     ori: high-copy-number ColE1/pMB1/pBR322/pUC origin of replication
>Addgene plasmid #114076 | pET-28b-T7-hAsCas12a-RR(S542R/K607R)-NLS(nucleoplasmin)-6xHis (AAS1916) | addgene full sequence | sequence record 220531 | Addgene NGS Result
AGCGCCTGATGCGGTATTTTCTCCTTACGCATCTGTGCGGTATTTCACACCGCAATGGTGCACTCTCAGT
ACAATCTGCTCTGATGCCGCATAGTTAAGCCAGTATACACTCCGCTATCGCTACGTGACTGGGTCATGGC
TGCGCCCCGACACCCGCCAACACCCGCTGACGCGCCCTGACGGGCTTGTCTGCTCCCGGCATCCGCTTAC
AGACAAGCTGTGACCGTCTCCGGGAGCTGCATGTGTCAGAGGTTTTCACCGTCATCACCGAAACGCGCGA
GGCAGCTGCGGTAAAGCTCATCAGCGTGGTCGTGAAGCGATTCACAGATGTCTGCCTGTTCATCCGCGTC
CAGCTCGTTGAGTTTCTCCAGAAGCGTTAATGTCTGGCTTCTGATAAAGCGGGCCATGTTAAGGGCGGTT
TTTTCCTGTTTGGTCACTGATGCCTCCGTGTAAGGGGGATTTCTGTTCATGGGGGTAATGATACCGATGA
AACGAGAGAGGATGCTCACGATACGGGTTACTGATGATGAACATGCCCGGTTACTGGAACGTTGTGAGGG
TAAACAACTGGCGGTATGGATGCGGCGGGACCAGAGAAAAATCACTCAGGGTCAATGCCAGCGCTTCGTT
AATACAGATGTAGGTGTTCCACAGGGTAGCCAGCAGCATCCTGCGATGCAGATCCGGAACATAATGGTGC
AGGGCGCTGACTTCCGCGTTTCCAGACTTTACGAAACACGGAAACCGAAGACCATTCATGTTGTTGCTCA
GGTCGCAGACGTTTTGCAGCAGCAGTCGCTTCACGTTCGCTCGCGTATCGGTGATTCATTCTGCTAACCA
GTAAGGCAACCCCGCCAGCCTAGCCGGGTCCTCAACGACAGGAGCACGATCATGCGCACCCGTGGGGCCG
CCATGCCGGCGATAATGGCCTGCTTCTCGCCGAAACGTTTGGTGGCGGGACCAGTGACGAAGGCTTGAGC
GAGGGCGTGCAAGATTCCGAATACCGCAAGCGACAGGCCGATCATCGTCGCGCTCCAGCGAAAGCGGTCC
TCGCCGAAAATGACCCAGAGCGCTGCCGGCACCTGTCCTACGAGTTGCATGATAAAGAAGACAGTCATAA
GTGCGGCGACGATAGTCATGCCCCGCGCCCACCGGAAGGAGCTGACTGGGTTGAAGGCTCTCAAGGGCAT
CGGTCGAGATCCCGGTGCCTAATGAGTGAGCTAACTTACATTAATTGCGTTGCGCTCACTGCCCGCTTTC
CAGTCGGGAAACCTGTCGTGCCAGCTGCATTAATGAATCGGCCAACGCGCGGGGAGAGGCGGTTTGCGTA
TTGGGCGCCAGGGTGGTTTTTCTTTTCACCAGTGAGACGGGCAACAGCTGATTGCCCTTCACCGCCTGGC
CCTGAGAGAGTTGCAGCAAGCGGTCCACGCTGGTTTGCCCCAGCAGGCGAAAATCCTGTTTGATGGTGGT
TAACGGCGGGATATAACATGAGCTGTCTTCGGTATCGTCGTATCCCACTACCGAGATATCCGCACCAACG
CGCAGCCCGGACTCGGTAATGGCGCGCATTGCGCCCAGCGCCATCTGATCGTTGGCAACCAGCATCGCAG
TGGGAACGATGCCCTCATTCAGCATTTGCATGGTTTGTTGAAAACCGGACATGGCACTCCAGTCGCCTTC
CCGTTCCGCTATCGGCTGAATTTGATTGCGAGTGAGATATTTATGCCAGCCAGCCAGACGCAGACGCGCC
GAGACAGAACTTAATGGGCCCGCTAACAGCGCGATTTGCTGGTGACCCAATGCGACCAGATGCTCCACGC
CCAGTCGCGTACCGTCTTCATGGGAGAAAATAATACTGTTGATGGGTGTCTGGTCAGAGACATCAAGAAA
TAACGCCGGAACATTAGTGCAGGCAGCTTCCACAGCAATGGCATCCTGGTCATCCAGCGGATAGTTAATG
ATCAGCCCACTGACGCGTTGCGCGAGAAGATTGTGCACCGCCGCTTTACAGGCTTCGACGCCGCTTCGTT
CTACCATCGACACCACCACGCTGGCACCCAGTTGATCGGCGCGAGATTTAATCGCCGCGACAATTTGCGA
CGGCGCGTGCAGGGCCAGACTGGAGGTGGCAACGCCAATCAGCAACGACTGTTTGCCCGCCAGTTGTTGT
GCCACGCGGTTGGGAATGTAATTCAGCTCCGCCATCGCCGCTTCCACTTTTTCCCGCGTTTTCGCAGAAA
CGTGGCTGGCCTGGTTCACCACGCGGGAAACGGTCTGATAAGAGACACCGGCATACTCTGCGACATCGTA
TAACGTTACTGGTTTCACATTCACCACCCTGAATTGACTCTCTTCCGGGCGCTATCATGCCATACCGCGA
AAGGTTTTGCGCCATTCGATGGTGTCCGGGATCTCGACGCTCTCCCTTATGCGACTCCTGCATTAGGAAG
CAGCCCAGTAGTAGGTTGAGGCCGTTGAGCACCGCCGCCGCAAGGAATGGTGCATGCAAGGAGATGGCGC
CCAACAGTCCCCCGGCCACGGGGCCTGCCACCATACCCACGCCGAAACAAGCGCTCATGAGCCCGAAGTG
GCGAGCCCGATCTTCCCCATCGGTGATGTCGGCGATATAGGCGCCAGCAACCGCACCTGTGGCGCCGGTG
ATGCCGGCCACGATGCGTCCGGCGTAGAGGATCGAGATCTCGATCCCGCGAAATTAATACGACTCACTAT
AGGGGAATTGTGAGCGGATAACAATTCCCCTCTAGAAATAATTTTGTTTAACTTTAAGAAGGAGATATAC
CATGGGCACACAGTTCGAGGGCTTTACCAACCTGTATCAGGTGAGCAAGACACTGCGGTTTGAGCTGATC
CCACAGGGCAAGACCCTGAAGCACATCCAGGAGCAGGGCTTCATCGAGGAGGACAAGGCCCGCAATGATC
ACTACAAGGAGCTGAAGCCCATCATCGATCGGATCTACAAGACCTATGCCGACCAGTGCCTGCAGCTGGT
GCAGCTGGATTGGGAGAACCTGAGCGCCGCCATCGACTCCTATAGAAAGGAGAAAACCGAGGAGACAAGG
AACGCCCTGATCGAGGAGCAGGCCACATATCGCAATGCCATCCACGACTACTTCATCGGCCGGACAGACA
ACCTGACCGATGCCATCAATAAGAGACACGCCGAGATCTACAAGGGCCTGTTCAAGGCCGAGCTGTTTAA
TGGCAAGGTGCTGAAGCAGCTGGGCACCGTGACCACAACCGAGCACGAGAACGCCCTGCTGCGGAGCTTC
GACAAGTTTACAACCTACTTCTCCGGCTTTTATGAGAACAGGAAGAACGTGTTCAGCGCCGAGGATATCA
GCACAGCCATCCCACACCGCATCGTGCAGGACAACTTCCCCAAGTTTAAGGAGAATTGTCACATCTTCAC
ACGCCTGATCACCGCCGTGCCCAGCCTGCGGGAGCACTTTGAGAACGTGAAGAAGGCCATCGGCATCTTC
GTGAGCACCTCCATCGAGGAGGTGTTTTCCTTCCCTTTTTATAACCAGCTGCTGACACAGACCCAGATCG
ACCTGTATAACCAGCTGCTGGGAGGAATCTCTCGGGAGGCAGGCACCGAGAAGATCAAGGGCCTGAACGA
GGTGCTGAATCTGGCCATCCAGAAGAATGATGAGACAGCCCACATCATCGCCTCCCTGCCACACAGATTC
ATCCCCCTGTTTAAGCAGATCCTGTCCGATAGGAACACCCTGTCTTTCATCCTGGAGGAGTTTAAGAGCG
ACGAGGAAGTGATCCAGTCCTTCTGCAAGTACAAGACACTGCTGAGAAACGAGAACGTGCTGGAGACAGC
CGAGGCCCTGTTTAACGAGCTGAACAGCATCGACCTGACACACATCTTCATCAGCCACAAGAAGCTGGAG
ACAATCAGCAGCGCCCTGTGCGACCACTGGGATACACTGAGGAATGCCCTGTATGAGCGGAGAATCTCCG
AGCTGACAGGCAAGATCACCAAGTCTGCCAAGGAGAAGGTGCAGCGCAGCCTGAAGCACGAGGATATCAA
CCTGCAGGAGATCATCTCTGCCGCAGGCAAGGAGCTGAGCGAGGCCTTCAAGCAGAAAACCAGCGAGATC
CTGTCCCACGCACACGCCGCCCTGGATCAGCCACTGCCTACAACCCTGAAGAAGCAGGAGGAGAAGGAGA
TCCTGAAGTCTCAGCTGGACAGCCTGCTGGGCCTGTACCACCTGCTGGACTGGTTTGCCGTGGATGAGTC
CAACGAGGTGGACCCCGAGTTCTCTGCCCGGCTGACCGGCATCAAGCTGGAGATGGAGCCTTCTCTGAGC
TTCTACAACAAGGCCAGAAATTATGCCACCAAGAAGCCCTACTCCGTGGAGAAGTTCAAGCTGAACTTTC
AGATGCCTACACTGGCCAGAGGCTGGGACGTGAATAAGGAGAAGAACAATGGCGCCATCCTGTTTGTGAA
GAACGGCCTGTACTATCTGGGCATCATGCCAAAGCAGAAGGGCAGGTATAAGGCCCTGAGCTTCGAGCCC
ACAGAGAAAACCAGCGAGGGCTTTGATAAGATGTACTATGACTACTTCCCTGATGCCGCCAAGATGATCC
CAAGATGCAGCACCCAGCTGAAGGCCGTGACAGCCCACTTTCAGACCCACACAACCCCCATCCTGCTGTC
CAACAATTTCATCGAGCCTCTGGAGATCACAAAGGAGATCTACGACCTGAACAATCCTGAGAAGGAGCCA
AAGAAGTTTCAGACAGCCTACGCCAAGAAAACCGGCGACCAGAAGGGCTACAGAGAGGCCCTGTGCAAGT
GGATCGACTTCACAAGGGATTTTCTGTCCAAGTATACCAAGACAACCTCTATCGATCTGTCTAGCCTGCG
GCCATCCTCTCAGTATAAGGACCTGGGCGAGTACTATGCCGAGCTGAATCCCCTGCTGTACCACATCAGC
TTCCAGAGAATCGCCGAGAAGGAGATCATGGATGCCGTGGAGACAGGCAAGCTGTACCTGTTCCAGATCT
ATAACAAGGACTTTGCCAAGGGCCACCACGGCAAGCCTAATCTGCACACACTGTATTGGACCGGCCTGTT
TTCTCCAGAGAACCTGGCCAAGACAAGCATCAAGCTGAATGGCCAGGCCGAGCTGTTCTACCGCCCTAAG
TCCAGGATGAAGAGGATGGCACACCGGCTGGGAGAGAAGATGCTGAACAAGAAGCTGAAGGATCAGAAAA
CCCCAATCCCCGACACCCTGTACCAGGAGCTGTACGACTATGTGAATCACAGACTGTCCCACGACCTGTC
TGATGAGGCCAGGGCCCTGCTGCCCAACGTGATCACCAAGGAGGTGTCTCACGAGATCATCAAGGATAGG
CGCTTTACCAGCGACAAGTTCTTTTTCCACGTGCCTATCACACTGAACTATCAGGCCGCCAATTCCCCAT
CTAAGTTCAACCAGAGGGTGAATGCCTACCTGAAGGAGCACCCCGAGACACCTATCATCGGCATCGATCG
GGGCGAGAGAAACCTGATCTATATCACAGTGATCGACTCCACCGGCAAGATCCTGGAGCAGCGGAGCCTG
AACACCATCCAGCAGTTTGATTACCAGAAGAAGCTGGACAACAGGGAGAAGGAGAGGGTGGCAGCAAGGC
AGGCCTGGTCTGTGGTGGGCACAATCAAGGATCTGAAGCAGGGCTATCTGAGCCAGGTCATCCACGAGAT
CGTGGACCTGATGATCCACTACCAGGCCGTGGTGGTGCTGGAGAACCTGAATTTCGGCTTTAAGAGCAAG
AGGACCGGCATCGCCGAGAAGGCCGTGTACCAGCAGTTCGAGAAGATGCTGATCGATAAGCTGAATTGCC
TGGTGCTGAAGGACTATCCAGCAGAGAAAGTGGGAGGCGTGCTGAACCCATACCAGCTGACAGACCAGTT
CACCTCCTTTGCCAAGATGGGCACCCAGTCTGGCTTCCTGTTTTACGTGCCTGCCCCATATACATCTAAG
ATCGATCCCCTGACCGGCTTCGTGGACCCCTTCGTGTGGAAAACCATCAAGAATCACGAGAGCCGCAAGC
ACTTCCTGGAGGGCTTCGACTTTCTGCACTACGACGTGAAAACCGGCGACTTCATCCTGCACTTTAAGAT
GAACAGAAATCTGTCCTTCCAGAGGGGCCTGCCCGGCTTTATGCCTGCATGGGATATCGTGTTCGAGAAG
AACGAGACACAGTTTGACGCCAAGGGCACCCCTTTCATCGCCGGCAAGAGAATCGTGCCAGTGATCGAGA
ATCACAGATTCACCGGCAGATACCGGGACCTGTATCCTGCCAACGAGCTGATCGCCCTGCTGGAGGAGAA
GGGCATCGTGTTCAGGGATGGCTCCAACATCCTGCCAAAGCTGCTGGAGAATGACGATTCTCACGCCATC
GACACGATGGTGGCCCTGATCCGCAGCGTGCTGCAGATGCGGAACTCCAATGCCGCCACAGGCGAGGACT
ATATCAACAGCCCCGTGCGCGATCTGAATGGCGTGTGCTTCGACTCCCGGTTTCAGAACCCAGAGTGGCC
AATGGACGCCGATGCCAATGGCGCCTACCACATCGCCCTGAAGGGCCAGCTGCTGCTGAATCACCTGAAG
GAGAGCAAGGATCTGAAGCTGCAGAACGGCATCTCCAATCAGGACTGGCTGGCCTACATCCAGGAGCTGC
GCAACAAAAGGCCGGCGGCCACGAAAAAGGCCGGCCAGGCAAAAAAGAAAAAGGGAGCGGCCGCACTCGA
GCACCACCACCACCACCACTGAGATCCGGCTGCTAACAAAGCCCGAAAGGAAGCTGAGTTGGCTGCTGCC
ACCGCTGAGCAATAACTAGCATAACCCCTTGGGGCCTCTAAACGGGTCTTGAGGGGTTTTTTGCTGAAAG
GAGGAACTATATCCGGATTGGCGAATGGG
[124 nt withheld, positions 6960-7083]
C
[91 nt withheld, positions 7085-7175]
A
[49 nt withheld, positions 7177-7225]
CCTTTGACGTTGGAGTCCACGTTCTTT
[37 nt withheld, positions 7253-7289]
ACCCTATCTCGGTCTATTCTTTTGATTTATAAGGGATTTTGCCGATTTCGGCCTATTGGTTAAAAAATGA
GCTGATTTAACAAAAATTTAACGCGAATTTTAACAAAATATTAACGCTTACAATTTAGGTGGCACTTTTC
GGGGAAATGTGCGCGGAACCCCTATTTGTTTATTTTTCTAAATACATTCAAATATGTATCCGCTCATGAA
TTAATTCTTAGAAAAACTCATCGAGCATCAAATGAAACTGCAATTTATTCATATCAGGATTATCAATACC
ATATTTTTGAAAAAGCCGTTTCTGTAATGAAGGAGAAAACTCACCGAGGCAGTTCCATAGGATGGCAAGA
TCCTGGTATCGGTCTGCGATTCCGACTCGTCCAACATCAATACAACCTATTAATTTCCCCTCGTCAAAAA
TAAGGTTATCAAGTGAGAAATCACCATGAGTGACGACTGAATCCGGTGAGAATGGCAAAAGTTTATGCAT
TTCTTTCCAGACTTGTTCAACAGGCCAGCCATTACGCTCGTCATCAAAATCACTCGCATCAACCAAACCG
TTATTCATTCGTGATTGCGCCTGAGCGAGACGAAATACGCGATCGCTGTTAAAAGGACAATTACAAACAG
GAATCGAATGCAACCGGCGCAGGAACACTGCCAGCGCATCAACAATATTTTCACCTGAATCAGGATATTC
TTCTAATACCTGGAATGCTGTTTTCCCGGGGATCGCAGTGGTGAGTAACCATGCATCATCAGGAGTACGG
ATAAAATGCTTGATGGTCGGAAGAGGCATAAATTCCGTCAGCCAGTTTAGTCTGACCATCTCATCTGTAA
CATCATTGGCAACGCTACCTTTGCCATGTTTCAGAAACAACTCTGGCGCATCGGGCTTCCCATACAATCG
ATAGATTGTCGCACCTGATTGCCCGACATTATCGCGAGCCCATTTATACCCATATAAATCAGCATCCATG
TTGGAATTTAATCGCGGCCTAGAGCAAGACGTTTCCCGTTGAATATGGCTCATAACACCCCTTGTATTAC
TGTTTATGTAAGCAGACAGTTTTATTGTTCATGACCAAAATCCCTTAACGTGAGTTTTCGTTCCACTGAG
CGTCAGACCCCGTAGAAAAGATCAAAGGATCTTCTTGAGATCCTTTTTTTCTGCGCGTAATCTGCTGCTT
GCAAACAAAAAAACCACCGCTACCAGCGGTGGTTTGTTTGCCGGATCAAGAGCTACCAACTCTTTTTCCG
AAGGTAACTGGCTTCAGCAGAGCGCAGATACCAAATACTGTCCTTCTAGTGTAGCCGTAGTTAGGCCACC
ACTTCAAGAACTCTGTAGCACCGCCTACATACCTCGCTCTGCTAATCCTGTTACCAGTGGCTGCTGCCAG
TGGCGATAAGTCGTGTCTTACCGGGTTGGACTCAAGACGATAGTTACCGGATAAGGCGCAGCGGTCGGGC
TGAACGGGGGGTTCGTGCACACAGCCCAGCTTGGAGCGAACGACCTACACCGAACTGAGATACCTACAGC
GTGAGCTATGAGAAAGCGCCACGCTTCCCGAAGGGAGAAAGGCGGACAGGTATCCGGTAAGCGGCAGGGT
CGGAACAGGAGAGCGCACGAGGGAGCTTCCAGGGGGAAACGCCTGGTATCTTTATAGTCCTGTCGGGTTT
CGCCACCTCTGACTTGAGCGTCGATTTTTGTGATGCTCGTCAGGGGGGCGGAGCCTATGGAAAAACGCCA
GCAACGCGGCCTTTTTACGGTTCCTGGCCTTTTGCTGGCCTTTTGCTCACATGTTCTTTCCTGCGTTATC
CCCTGATTCTGTGGATAACCGTATTACCGCCTTTGAGTGAGCTGATACCGCTCGCCGCAGCCGAACGACC
GAGCGCAGCGAGTCAGTGAGCGAGGAAGCGGAAG
